Addgene plasmid #52552: pBT366_pattB-Hb9-GFP-pA-FRT5
Purpose: for PhiC31 integrase-mediated integration of pHb9-GFP
Depositing lab: Liqun Luo. Depositing organization: Stanford University. Publication: Site-specific integrase-mediated transgenesis in mice via pronuclear injection. Tasic B, Hippenmeyer S, Wang C, Gamboa M, Zong H, Chen-Tsai Y, Luo L. Proc Natl Acad Sci U S A. 2011 May 10;108(19):7902-7. doi: 10.1073/pnas.1019507108. Epub 2011 Apr 4. PubMed 21464299.
Backbone
  Vector backbone: pBluescript
  Backbone manufacturer: Stratagene
  Vector type: Mammalian Expression
Growth in bacteria
  Bacterial resistance: Ampicillin, 100 μg/mL
  Growth temperature: 30°C
  Growth strain: Stbl2
  Copy number: High Copy
Gene/Insert 1
  Gene/Insert name: PhiC31o attB (full length)
Gene/Insert 2
  Gene/Insert name: GFP
Resource information
  A portion of this plasmid was derived from a plasmid made by: HB9 promoter from Tom Jessell
Terms and licenses: Academic/Nonprofit Terms; Industry Terms: Not Available to Industry
How to cite: pBT366_pattB-Hb9-GFP-pA-FRT5 was a gift from Liqun Luo (Addgene plasmid # 52552 ; http://n2t.net/addgene:52552 ; RRID:Addgene_52552)
