[The description below was written by a language model from this plasmid's Addgene catalogue record and pLannotate feature annotations shown in this document.]
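Description:
pBT366_pattB-Hb9-GFP-pA-FRT5 is a 13.9 kb pBluescript-based donor plasmid built for φC31 integrase-mediated, site-specific insertion of an Hb9 promoter-driven GFP reporter into the mouse genome. It is associated with work on integrase-mediated transgenesis by pronuclear injection. The backbone carries the high-copy ColE1/pUC origin, an f1 phage origin, an ampicillin resistance gene with its own promoter, and remnants of the lacZα/lac promoter region, multiple cloning site, and T7 and T3 promoters.

The payload begins with a full-length φC31 attB site, which the integrase recombines with an attP site pre-placed in the recipient genome, giving unidirectional integration. Downstream lies a stretch of roughly 9 kb that is largely unannotated. It presumably corresponds to the Hb9 promoter fragment named in the plasmid title and catalogue notes, although the feature table does not label it as such. The short chicken β-actin promoter fragment and U6 snRNA-like matches within this region are probably incidental similarity hits rather than designed elements. Next come a chimeric intron, which typically improves transgene expression, and an EGFP coding sequence. A short H-Ras fragment lies just after EGFP and may represent a C-terminal membrane-targeting signal, though the record does not say so. A bovine growth hormone polyadenylation signal ends the cassette. The name indicates an FRT5 site after the poly(A) signal, but the annotation does not detect it. Such a variant FRT site would plausibly allow later Flp-mediated removal of vector sequences. The Hb9 promoter is generally used to drive motor neuron expression, so the plasmid serves as a reporter transgene for testing integrase-based mouse transgenesis.
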