Features (pLannotate 1.2.2; 23 found; start..end, strand, type, name):
     33..461     -  rep_origin     f1 ori (sequence partly withheld): f1 bacteriophage origin of replication; arrow indicates direction of (+) strand synthesis
    466..623     -  CDS            lacZα (fragment): LacZα fragment of β-galactosidase; lacZ fragment
    626..644     +  promoter       T7 promoter: promoter for bacteriophage T7 RNA polymerase
    653..680     -  misc_feature   MCS (fragment): pBluescript multiple cloning site
    695..764     +  protein_bind   attB: attB site for the φC31 integrase (Groth et al., 2000) phage φC31 integrase
    953..973     -  misc_feature   MCS (fragment): pBluescript multiple cloning site
   1010..1028    +  promoter       T3 promoter: promoter for bacteriophage T3 RNA polymerase
   1724..1743    +  promoter       chicken β-actin promoter (fragment): contains a 21-bp deletion relative to the standard chicken β-actin promoter
   6870..6976    +  ncRNA          U6: Accession: RF00026 - U6 spliceosomal RNA
  10262..10491   +  intron         chimeric intron: chimera between introns from adenovirus and immunoglobulin heavy chain genes
  10544..11260   +  CDS            EGFP: EGFP is a basic (constitutively fluorescent) green fluorescent protein published in 1996, derived from Aequorea victoria. It is reported to be a rapidly-maturing weak dimer with moderate acid sensitivity.
  11276..11338   +  CDS            H-Ras (fragment): human small GTPase proto-oncoprotein
  11387..11611   +  polyA_signal   bGH poly(A) signal: bovine growth hormone polyadenylation signal
  11615..11636   +  promoter       SV40 promoter (fragment): SV40 enhancer and early promoter
  11693..11714   -  misc_feature   MCS (fragment): pBluescript multiple cloning site
  11727..11745   -  promoter       T3 promoter: promoter for bacteriophage T3 RNA polymerase
  11788..11810   -  protein_bind   lac operator (fragment): The lac repressor binds to the lac operator to inhibit transcription in E. coli. This inhibition can be relieved by adding lactose or isopropyl-β-D-thiogalactopyranoside (IPTG). lac repressor encoded by lacI
  11814..11844   -  promoter       lac promoter: promoter for the E. coli lac operon
  11859..11880   -  protein_bind   CAP binding site: CAP binding activates transcription in the presence of cAMP. E. coli catabolite activator protein
  11893..11985   -  CDS            lacI (fragment): lac repressor; lacI; The lac repressor binds to the lac operator to inhibit transcription in E. coli. This inhibition can be relieved by adding lactose or isopropyl-β-D-thiogalactopyranoside (IPTG).
  12168..12756   -  rep_origin     ori: high-copy-number ColE1/pMB1/pBR322/pUC origin of replication
  12927..13787   -  CDS            AmpR: β-lactamase; bla; confers resistance to ampicillin, carbenicillin, and related antibiotics
  13788..13892   -  promoter       AmpR promoter: bla
>Addgene plasmid #52552 | pBT366_pattB-Hb9-GFP-pA-FRT5 | depositor full sequence | sequence record 82394 | pBT366_pattB-Hb9-GFP-pA-FRT5 sequence 13912 bps
CACCTAAATTGTAAGCGTTAATATTTTGTTAAAATTCGCGTTAAATTTTTGTTAAATCAGCTCATTTTTT
AACCAATAGGCCGAAATCGGCAAAATCCCTTATAAATCAAAAGAATAGACCGAGATAGGGT
[37 nt withheld, positions 132-168]
AAAGAACGTGGACTCCAACGTCAAAGG
[49 nt withheld, positions 196-244]
T
[91 nt withheld, positions 246-336]
G
[124 nt withheld, positions 338-461]
CCCATTCGCCATTCAGGCTGCGCAACTGTTGGGAAGGGCGATCGGTGCGGGCCTCTTCGCTATTACGCCA
GCTGGCGAAAGGGGGATGTGCTGCAAGGCGATTAAGTTGGGTAACGCCAGGGTTTTCCCAGTCACGACGT
TGTAAAACGACGGCCAGTGAATTGTAATACGACTCACTATAGGGCGAATTGGGTACCGGGCCCCCCCTCG
AGGTCGACGATGTAGGTCACGGTCTCGAAGCCGCGGTGCGGGTGCCAGGGCGTGCCCTTGGGCTCCCCGG
GCGCGTACTCCACCTCACCCATCTGGTCCATCATGATGAACGGGTCGAGGTGGCGGTAGTTGATCCCGGC
GAACGCGCGGCGCACCGGGAAGCCCTCGCCCTCGAAACCGCTGGGCGCGGTGGTCACGGTGAGCACGGGA
CGTGCGACGGCGTCGGCGGGTGCGGATACGCGGGGCAGCGTCAGCGGGTTCTCGACGGTCACGGCGGGCA
TGTCGACGGTATCGATAAGCTTCCCTTAATTAACCGTTTTCGAGGCGGCCGCGAGCTCAATTAACCCTCA
CTAAAGGGAGTCGACTCGATCCTGTCTCCCTGGCCAGGAGTCTGGGGTCCGCAGATATATTACAACAAAA
TTACTAATTGGAAAATGAAATTGTCAATAAAGCACACCCCACGCGTGTACTATATCTTTAAATATTATGA
TGTCTTATTGGTCCCATTTCCTTACAATAATTTATTGCAATAAAACAGACACTGCAGGTCCCCTTAAATT
GTCTTTTCATAATGAATAAATTTAAGCAGGCTAATTAATATATAAACTAGCTCAATTTGTCAAGTTGATT
TGTATTTTAGTTAATTGTGAAAGTAATTACCACATGGTCAAATTAACAGCTTTCTGGAAATGACCAAGCC
TGAGGTTTTATTTCCTTCCTGGGTGAAGAAAATTCATTTTTCCAAGCTCTTGATGTGATGAATAAAAGTC
ATAAATCTGGGTGATTGGTGCAGGCAGAGTCTAAATGGCTTCATATTTCATTTTAGGTTTAATAGAAATA
TTCATGCTCTGTTTTAATGAAATTAAATTGAAGGGGGATGGGGCTCTGGAGGCGGCCCTGGCTGGGGGCT
TAAAGGGACAGTGCACTTTTCCTTTCTTCATGCAAGGGCCAGGGCTAGAGGTCCCTGGACTCAGTCAAGA
AGTGGAGAGAGCTGAGGGAGGCCTGGGAGGCCCTTATTCTGTACCCAGTGTAGCACACCTGCAGCCCTGA
TTGGGGGGGGGGGGGGGCGGGGGCAATTCACACCCTGTATTCTCACCAGGCTAAAGTTTCTTCTATCTGG
TTCCTTCTCTCCAAAAAATCAGTCAGAAGGGACCTCCCTTGGCTGAGAGTAGAAGTGAGGTGGTCAGCGT
GCTGCAGACAAGCCTGTCCTCCATCTGCCTAAGGGGTCTGATATCCTACACCAAGCCCCCCCTACCCCTT
CTGGAGACACATAGGAGATAAGCATTTTCAAAACCACCATGGCACTCTCCTGTTCTCCCCTGCACCCCTT
CCTCCCAGACTCCATCCTGCCTGAGGATGATTTGGTCCAACTTGAATAATAGAGTACTCTCTTTCCACAT
CTTTCCACATCGGAAAGAGTAGTCCGGGATCCAGTCCACCTGCAGCCCTGATTAAAGGAAGGAAGGAAGA
CTAGAGGCGCAGTTCTACCTATTATACTTATTTTAAGGTTCCCAGGTCAGAGATGCCTCATGGACATTTC
TCCCTAAGGCAGGTCCTGACCAGCCCTCCCCCTGAATGGTGCTGATCTGTGACTTGTTGCTTCTATTGAA
CAAATACAGCTTTGATTTGTTTCCAGCCAGAGTGGTTAGCTGATGAATTGACAAAAACTAATCAGCTTTA
TTGGGAAACAGGTTTAAGGGCACGGACGTGTCAATAACGCTCAGCCTGACCCCCTCTTCCATTAGCTAGG
CAGGCTGATTAGAGTAAGAAGACCCTCTCGCCGATTGCACCGAAATTGCTTTCATAAACTCACAATATTA
GCAGTCGATGTGAGCAGCTAATTTAGAGAAGACATCCAGGCCCGTCACATCGATCATCGGGTTTATGTAT
CATTATCTCATTTACAGAATGTCGCAGTGTAATACATGTTTTTGGCAATAGGCTTGGCCGCTCGCCGGAG
CCGCGCGCTGTTCCTTTCGGCCACACTGCAGGGGACTTCCTCAACAATCTACGATGTCTCTTCGCGTGAA
CAAGGAGGCACTTTGCACACATATGCACACTTGCGCCCAGGCTCTCAGTGCGCGCTCAGTGCACACATGC
ACGTGGACACATGCTCCGACATACTACCTGAGCTGCCTTTCCTTCTCATGCGGGGATGCTGGCATTGCTC
TCTCCTGCGAGCCCCTGGTCTGAAGCCCAATGCCGGACGCTCACCAACCTTGGAGTCAACCTCGGAGAGC
TCAAGGTTCGGTTCTGTCACCAGCATACAGAGATGGTGGGTGGCGGCGCAATCAGCCACCTTCTCTCAAG
GCTTTGGTCGCCCAGTTGGCGGGTGTCCAGAAATCCACAGGCCTGCGAAGGTCCTTCTCCGCCCTCCCAG
GCTCCAGCTTGACCTGCCCTGCCCTGGGCGGGCCTTTCTCGCAACACTTCCAGGCTCAGCCAGATGCGCC
TGGTCTTAGGGAGTGGGCCACCTGTTCCTTTGGGTAATTATTTTAATGTAAGGGGTCTACTTCAGGCCTC
CTGCAGTGACAGACGGCAGCGGAGCTGCAAAGCGCTCTCAGCCTTTCAGTGGAATTTCCCAGATGGGCCA
AGGGGAGGCCAGGGCGGGTCACCAGGGGCCCTTTAACGAGTTCATTAGCCAAATTATCTTGCCTGCAGCA
AGGACCCCAGAGACTGTAGGGAGAGTAGGGGAGAAGGTGGGTCTTTCTCCCTCCCTGCTAGTCTGCAAGA
ACAGTTGTGGGAAGGAAAGAGAAAGGACATCCTCCCCAAAGGGGCCTAGGAACACTAAAGGCAAAGATGG
CATCTCTGATGTGACTTATGCGCCAGACCAGCGAGGTGGTGGAGTGGTGGGAAGGAATCATAATGATTAG
GAAACACGGAGATTCTAACAACCAGGGCACTGACCCATATTGTGGAACAAACCTAGTGCAGAAATCAAAG
TCAGAGCCCCTGGAACTTTATTCTGTGCTTCTTAAGCAAAGAACCTGGACATCTTGGAGCCTTGGTCTGT
CCGTCCATCTGTAGAGTAGAAGGTAGGTGTGTTTCCTTCCACAATTTGTGAGATCACTGCCCTAAGAAAA
GCAACTCTGGGAAGAGCTTCTGGCATGACCCTGTTGGGTCCTTCGGGCCCCCTTACTCCTGTGGTAGGAG
GCTTTGGCAGGTTGAGGTGAGCCTGATCCTAGATGCCTGTGCTGGAAAATGAACCCAACTCTCACCTGTC
GTCGCGCCCCCCACCCCCACCCCACAGCTGTGAGGCGCTGCTCTGGAGGTAGCTCAGCATCCCCGCCCCT
CCTCCTTGTCCTCACTCTGCCTCCTGTAGTGTTAGCTTCTGCTACCTCAGCAAGTAGTGAGTGAATAGAC
CAATTAGCCAGGACTTCCTGCCATTATCTGCTGTAGACTTGGGCATTAGTACGCCCTGATTCACCATAAT
TTCAAGTCAGAACACACTAAAAAATTCACTCACCGAGGCATTAAAATGTTCCCAGACAACGTCTGTGTTT
GTGTAACTGGGTTTCTTCCCTTCGTGTTTGATGCACACCAGCATCATATAGGTCAGTGGTGGAGTCCAGG
CTAGGCAGACAATTTTTGTCGCTTTTTGTTTGTTTTTATATTTTTAAAACATGAATTGCATTGTTTCCCG
GTGGTTGTAAACTTTGTTTCTGGGGCTTCAGTATTGCCAGTGTAATCTTCTTCTGCTTGATCAGGGGCAA
ACAAGTGACTTAGAAAGTTGTGGGAGTGCCCTAAGAACAGTAGCCAGAGCCTTTACAGAGCCAGGCTTTG
TGTCCTAAACGTACATCGCCCCAGCTATGGGAAGCTGGGTTATCACCTTCAAAGCAGACCCTTTCTGTGG
ATGACTTACCAAGCCCTGCAGGTGGGTAGTGGAGGTGGGGAGAGGGCTGCACAGCCTGCTTGGAGCTTGC
TTCTGTTCTTTGTCCTGCCCATGATATGAAGCTCCTATACAATGAATTTGCAGTAAGATCTTGGAGCAAA
AGTACAGGTTTCCTGAGAAGTCTTTCGTTTCTTCTGAGGGTGCTGTTTTACTTACACACACACACACACA
CACACACACACACACACACACACACACACCCTAGCTGATTAAAAGAACTGAGGTGACCTCTCTTAGCCTT
GTTTCTCTTTATGATTCATACCTATGGCCTCTAGGATTGTAAGAGAAATTGAAAATGTCTTTGGCTTCCT
GGGTCAGAAAGCATCCAGCGCAGGGCTGAGCTCAGTCTCTTCTCTATGTTCTAAGTACACAGCAAAACAA
ACAAAAACCCGAAACCTTGAGTAAAATTTTCAAATATAGAATATATTTTTGTGCTGGAGTTTTTCAAATT
TATATCTTACTGTCTTTCTCCCTGTACCCCTACAACCCAGGTTTGGGCTGGACTTATTTATTTATTTACA
AGGAGGAATGGGGCCAGTGGAGAAGGGCAGCCAGTGAAGATGGCCTGAGGGTGGACCAGGCAGTAGGGAG
GGCAGAGTAAGCTTTCTAAAAAGGGAGGAAGGAAATCCAAGTGTGCTGGGAGAGGTAGAGAAGGGGGGGG
GGCTGGCAAAGAAAAGGACTGGCTTGTAGTGTCCTTGGCAAGAGCAGTTCACCTCAGGTTGGAACACTGG
GTCTTCAGGTCACCTGTCTTCTGAGCCACCTTTGCAAACCACCCCTTTAAAGCTGAACTGGGGATGGAGG
TCTGAGAAAAGGGTGGTAGATCAAAGGATGGTAATAAAGGAGCTGATGGTACTTTTGGGCTCTGAAGGGG
CTGTAATGAGTGTGTGTGTGTGGGGGGGGACTCATCAGACATCCCTTCTCCTGATCTCACCTCCCTGTGA
CCCCAGGCTCCCCATTGGATTCTGTGTGTCCTCAGGCTGGGGTGGGTGGACGGGTTATGTCCCCAGAGAC
ATTCCAAGCACTGATTTCAGTCTGACTTGAAGGAAGTTGGTCTATGACCTTCCAGGTCCAGCATTCACAC
TTCCTGCTTGCTTTCTGTCCTCCTGAGTACTTATTCAGCCTCTGAAAAATACCACCATCACCACCCCTGT
GGGCTTGTGTCCTGGACCTCACTGGCCTCACTACATCCTCCAGGCTCATTTTCCTGAAGGGAAGCCTTAA
AATGTTTTTTTTTTTAAAGATTTATTTATTTATTATATGTAAGTACATTGTAGCTGTCTTCAGACACACC
AGAAGAGGGAGTCAGATCTCGTTACAGATGGTTGTGAGCCACCATGTGGTTGCTGGGATTTGAACTCTGG
ACCTTCGGAAGAGCAGTAGGGTGCTCTAACCCACTGAGCCATCTCACCAGCCCCGCCTCAAAATGTTGAT
GTGAGTTAACTCTCATGGAGTTCAAAAGGGCTGAGAAGTCAGTCTTCATGAACCTTTCTCCATGAGGCTG
CTGTGGGCAGGGGGTTGCTTGTTTTAAGTTTTGGAAACAGCCAGACAAATGGCAGGTGTGTGGAGGGAGA
TGCAGGGAATGCTGCCTTCCATCCAGTCTCCTAGCCATACCTCCAGGCTCTTGGCCTTTTTGTTAATGGC
TATTATATATTGTACCTGCTGCATTCCACAGAAAGGGATGTGTTTGTAGGTGATCAGTTATAGAATCAAT
GCTGACCTGACCTGTGAATATGGGTGCATGTAGGTTTTGTTCTGAGTTCTTGTATAATGTCAGGGGTAAA
ACTTGTAGATTATAACATCTTTGTAAGTTTTCTTTTTATGTTTGCATTGTGTGTATGTTTGTGTCTATTT
ATGGGAATGCACGTACCCAAAGAGGCCATAAGAGGGAATCCGATTTCCTGTAGCTGGAGTTGGAGGTGGT
TGTGAGTGTGAGTGGTGGGAACCCAACTTGGGTCCTCCTCAAGAGCTGCACTCACTCTTAAGCACTGAAC
TGTGGAACCACTATACTCCCCACCCCAACATCTTATTTCCTTGTGGTTATTTGTATAAATCAACACACCT
TTCTCAGTAATGAGAGGAGGCTCAATCACAAGTTATATTCAGTAACTTAATGCAAGACCCAAAAGAGGGA
TCCTGGCTAGACGCAGAGAAAAAAATGACTGGGAGCCAGATGATTAAATGTACACCGGGCCTTAAATTCC
AGCCTCTTTTGGGTAGGAGAGGTCTTCCTCTCTGCCCTCCAAGAGCCTCATTTGGCCCCTGGGGCTTCTG
GAGAAGGGAGCTACCTTGAGGCACAACAATGGGAATGCTGTGCTCACTTCGGCAGCACCTATACTAAAAC
TGAACCGATACAGAGAAGATTAGCATGGCCCCTGCGCAAGGATGACATGCAAATTTGTGAAGCATTCCTT
ATTTTTTTTTGCCAGGACCAGGAATGGGAACAGGTGGGTTGGGGAGCAGAGGGAGGGGAGAGGGGATAGG
GGATTTGGGGAGGGGAAACTAGGAAAGGGGATAACATTTGAAATGTAAATAAAGAAAATATCTAATAAAA
AAAAAAAAAAGAATAGGCATGCTTCTGGGACCAGACCTTTGATCTCTCAAGGGTACCGTAGTAAACCCCC
AGCTCAGTCCCAGGCTGCCCCAGAGCCAGCTGGGCTGGGTCAATAGACGCTGGGAACAGGAAGAGACGCA
GCATGCTCACTCCACTCGTAAAACACACAAAGATCCCAGTTCCAGACGACTCCCAGTCTCTCTCCCAACT
CCCACCTCTCAGGATACAAGTTCCCGCTCAAACCGAAGCAGAATATATGATCATATTCAAGCCCTTTGAC
TTCAGAGTCTTTTTGGCCCAACCCCCACTTTGTCAAACAAAGAAATATATCCATCAAGTCTGATATGCAA
ATTTCCCCTTCGCTGAAGGGGCTCTTGATACAACCTCACTCAGCCCACAGGTGGTGGGGACTGGTGTGGG
TTAGCCTGGTGGATGGTCAAACACCAGACGAAGTGGGAAGGGTTTGAAAGGGATTTAGAAGCTTTTGGAT
CACATCCCCTACACAACAAACAGGAAATGAATTCCTCTTCTCGGATGACTTTACTAAGGAAACCTGTGCC
TAAACTCAGTAGACCTAATACTGTATCATCACCAAAAACAACCCTGGTTGTGTAGTTTAGAGATGATTCG
GGTCCATGAGGTCCACCCCAGGAAAATCTCATCTGCAGCCACCCTTTTTTTCCTCCTTCTTCTCCTTTGT
TTGTTTTGTTGTTGTTTTTTTCAAGACAGGGTATCTCTGTGTAGCATTTTTGGTTGCTGTCCTGGAACTG
GCTCTGTAGACTAGGCTGGCCTAGAACTCACAGACCCCACCTGCCTCTGCCTCCTGAGTGCTGGGATTAG
AGACTTGCCTCACCATGGTTAGGTTCTCTTTCTTCTTTGGGACTCTCATCTGGAAAAGGCCCATGGGCCT
TAAACACAAGTTTCTGTAAATGCAATGGGGTCAAGACTGAATCCTGGGGATGGGGGTAGGGCATCCCAGC
ATCCTTACTTGCCTTAATTGGGCTTCCAAGATAGGAGAACTGGCAGGGAACCACTCATGGAACACAAGTG
TTCCTTTAACCCTCTAAAAGGCAGAGCTGCATTTTCATCACCCCAAAGAGACAGCACCTAAAGACAAGAG
CTATGTGCTTGTACTATTTTCAGACTAGCTGGAGGCCTTTGCAAAGCTGTGCACAACTTACTCCAAGATG
TTCCCCGCTGGGTTCCAGATTTTCCAGCCAGGACCACCCTGTCATAATAAAAACTCCACTCAGCCGAGCA
TGGTGGCGCACACCTTTAATCCCAGCACTTGGGAGGCAGAGGCAGGAGGATTTCTGAGTTCGAGGCCAGC
CTGGTCTACAGAGTGAGTTCCAAGACAGCCAGGGCTAGACAGAGAAACCCTGTCTCCAAAATCAAAAACA
AAAACAAAACAAAAACAACAAAAACAAAAAACCTACTCACTCATCCCAACAGAATCACTGCGTTAAATCT
CTCCTAAACAAAACTTGTTGACAGGGAAAATATAGTCCTTACTTATATTTATCGTTACCCCCCACCCCCA
ATCCCTCTTGAAACAGCTTTGCCTGCTACTTTTAAATTCACCCAACAAGGATTGTCCTAGCCTCCTGGCC
TTCCCTGGGCCATTTCCGATCTTTTATTAACCTCTCACCTGGTTGGGAAGCCGCGATCCAGAGACCTGGA
ACTCCCTCCCACTTTCCCCTCGTGTTTGGGGAAGATACCCGAGAATGGAGCTAGCGAGAAAGCTTGATTT
CTCAAACTACTTATTGATTCGTTACATTAAAAAAAAAAAGCCCCCGGAAGCGTGTTTACAGTAAATATTT
GATATGTGCGCAGGCTGAGGTCTGGATTCACACTTTAATACGGTCTCTGGAAGCCCTTTCTTGATTTTCC
TGAACTCGGCCGGCAGGAGGAGGCGAGAGCCTGATAGTGGCTCCCTTAGCCTGCGAACTGGCTCAGTCCG
AGGGAGCAGTCCTCGGCCAATTCCCGCAAAGCCTTTTTCCTACACCCCCACAAGGCAAGGCTCTAATAGA
ACTTGGTTCTCACCTAGGTCCGGCTCAGTGGCACCTGTGCAAACGACCTTCAAGTCAATGTGCATCTCTG
AGTTGGAAAACTGCTCTCTCTCCACTCTGACTGAAGATTTGTAGGCTTCAACCTCTAATACCGTATTTAT
ACACACCGAAACCCTACAAACAAACATTTGCGGCGCATGATACTTTTGGGGGAGGGGCAGATAAGAAGGT
TCGACCTGCTGAGGGTTAATGACAGGGACGCAAACCATCTTGAAGCAATCAACACTCAGGAACGCGAGAG
ATTTTGGGAAACCGAACAGTCTTCAGTGTACTAAGCTCAGGGTCCCGTTTTGGGTACCTAGTGGACTTCA
GGGGTGAGGACCCACCTAGTTCCTCAGTGCAGAACATTCCACAACTCCCTCAAGGGAGCGCGAGTAGCTG
GAGGAAGATAAGGCGTCCGCCTCTGGAGGAACAAGGTGTCAAAGGGACTCGGGGGGCACTCACTGGGACC
CAGGGTTACTGGCGCTCACCACTCTCCCAGCAGCAAGGAAGCAGTAAGCTTGTGTTCAGCCTCCAAACTC
TCCAACCTGCCTCCTCCGGCCACCTACGCTGTTCACCACCGGCTGCTTAGGACCTGGGGGCGCAGGGGCG
GGGCGTCAGGCTAATTGGACCGTGACAGGTGAGCCCCTCGGCCAATCGCCGGGCAGACAGCCCTCCTCGG
GCCCCCGCTGAGCGCGCCAATCCCAGACCGCCCTGAGCTTCAAGTGTGCGGAGGGGCGCGGGTCCCCACC
AAGGCACCAGTGGCCTCGATGCGGTCGCTTGAGCTCTTGAGAGCAGAGAGCCGGTCTCCCCAACACAAAC
TCGCAGGAGCGCTCCGGTGGAAGTTCATACCAGTGAGTGGAGCGCGGTCCCCACGAGGACCGCAAAGAGG
AGGCGCCTGGACGATGGTCGCTCTCAGCTGAGTTTCCGGCTGCGACTTTATTGGCAAAAAATCGCAGTAA
CAATACCGGCCCCAAGGCTGGCCACCGCCACGCTCAGTCTCCGTAAGCCCGCACACGACTGCATCGCCCA
CCCTTGGACCCTGATTGTCAGCTCCAATCGAGCCGGCGCGCCTCGCTGTCTGCGAGGGCCAGCTGTTGGG
GTGAGTACTCCCTCTCAAAAGCGGGCATGACTTCTGCGCTAAGATTGTCAGTTTCCAAAAACGAGGAGGA
TTTGATATTCACCTGGCCCGCGGTGATGCCTTTGAGGGTGGCCGCGTCCATCTGGTCAGAAAAGACAATC
TTTTTGTTGTCAAGCTTGAGGTGTGGCAGGCTTGAGATCTGGCCATACACTTGAGTGACAATGACATCCA
CTTTGCCTTTCTCTCCACAGGTGTCCACTCCCAGGTCCAACTGCAGTCCAAGCGGATCACCCGGTCGCCA
CCATGGTGAGCAAGGGCGAGGAGCTGTTCACCGGGGTGGTGCCCATCCTGGTCGAGCTGGACGGCGACGT
AAACGGCCACAAGTTCAGCGTGTCCGGCGAGGGCGAGGGCGATGCCACCTACGGCAAGCTGACCCTGAAG
TTCATCTGCACCACCGGCAAGCTGCCCGTGCCCTGGCCCACCCTCGTGACCACCCTGACCTACGGCGTGC
AGTGCTTCAGCCGCTACCCCGACCACATGAAGCAGCACGACTTCTTCAAGTCCGCCATGCCCGAAGGCTA
CGTCCAGGAGCGCACCATCTTCTTCAAGGACGACGGCAACTACAAGACCCGCGCCGAGGTGAAGTTCGAG
GGCGACACCCTGGTGAACCGCATCGAGCTGAAGGGCATCGACTTCAAGGAGGACGGCAACATCCTGGGGC
ACAAGCTGGAGTACAACTACAACAGCCACAACGTCTATATCATGGCCGACAAGCAGAAGAACGGCATCAA
GGTGAACTTCAAGATCCGCCACAACATCGAGGACGGCAGCGTGCAGCTCGCCGACCACTACCAGCAGAAC
ACCCCCATCGGCGACGGCCCCGTGCTGCTGCCCGACAACCACTACCTGAGCACCCAGTCCGCCCTGAGCA
AAGACCCCAACGAGAAGCGCGATCACATGGTCCTGCTGGAGTTCGTGACCGCCGCCGGGATCACTCTCGG
CATGGACGAGCTGTACAAGTCCGGACTCAGATCTAAGCTGAACCCTCCTGATGAGAGTGGCCCCGGCTGC
ATGAGCTGCAAGTGTGTGCTCTCCTGAGGATCCCATGGGGGCCCGCTAGCCCTAGAGCTCGCTGATCAGC
CTCGACTGTGCCTTCTAGTTGCCAGCCATCTGTTGTTTGCCCCTCCCCCGTGCCTTCCTTGACCCTGGAA
GGTGCCACTCCCACTGTCCTTTCCTAATAAAATGAGGAAATTGCATCGCATTGTCTGAGTAGGTGTCATT
CTATTCTGGGGGGTGGGGTGGGGCAGGACAGCAAGGGGGAGGATTGGGAAGACAATAGCAGGCATGCTGG
GGATGCGGTGGGCTCTATGGCTTCTGAGGCGGAAAGAACCAGCTGGGGCTCGAAATTGGGCGCGCCGAAG
TTCCTATTCTTCAAAAGGTATAGGAACTTCGGGCCGCCACCGCGGTGGAGCTCCAGCTTTTGTTCCCTTT
AGTGAGGGTTAATTTCGAGCTTGGCGTAATCATGGTCATAGCTGTTTCCTGTGTGAAATTGTTATCCGCT
CACAATTCCACACAACATACGAGCCGGAAGCATAAAGTGTAAAGCCTGGGGTGCCTAATGAGTGAGCTAA
CTCACATTAATTGCGTTGCGCTCACTGCCCGCTTTCCAGTCGGGAAACCTGTCGTGCCAGCTGCATTAAT
GAATCGGCCAACGCGCGGGGAGAGGCGGTTTGCGTATTGGGCGCTCTTCCGCTTCCTCGCTCACTGACTC
GCTGCGCTCGGTCGTTCGGCTGCGGCGAGCGGTATCAGCTCACTCAAAGGCGGTAATACGGTTATCCACA
GAATCAGGGGATAACGCAGGAAAGAACATGTGAGCAAAAGGCCAGCAAAAGGCCAGGAACCGTAAAAAGG
CCGCGTTGCTGGCGTTTTTCCATAGGCTCCGCCCCCCTGACGAGCATCACAAAAATCGACGCTCAAGTCA
GAGGTGGCGAAACCCGACAGGACTATAAAGATACCAGGCGTTTCCCCCTGGAAGCTCCCTCGTGCGCTCT
CCTGTTCCGACCCTGCCGCTTACCGGATACCTGTCCGCCTTTCTCCCTTCGGGAAGCGTGGCGCTTTCTC
ATAGCTCACGCTGTAGGTATCTCAGTTCGGTGTAGGTCGTTCGCTCCAAGCTGGGCTGTGTGCACGAACC
CCCCGTTCAGCCCGACCGCTGCGCCTTATCCGGTAACTATCGTCTTGAGTCCAACCCGGTAAGACACGAC
TTATCGCCACTGGCAGCAGCCACTGGTAACAGGATTAGCAGAGCGAGGTATGTAGGCGGTGCTACAGAGT
TCTTGAAGTGGTGGCCTAACTACGGCTACACTAGAAGGACAGTATTTGGTATCTGCGCTCTGCTGAAGCC
AGTTACCTTCGGAAAAAGAGTTGGTAGCTCTTGATCCGGCAAACAAACCACCGCTGGTAGCGGTGGTTTT
TTTGTTTGCAAGCAGCAGATTACGCGCAGAAAAAAAGGATCTCAAGAAGATCCTTTGATCTTTTCTACGG
GGTCTGACGCTCAGTGGAACGAAAACTCACGTTAAGGGATTTTGGTCATGAGATTATCAAAAAGGATCTT
CACCTAGATCCTTTTAAATTAAAAATGAAGTTTTAAATCAATCTAAAGTATATATGAGTAAACTTGGTCT
GACAGTTACCAATGCTTAATCAGTGAGGCACCTATCTCAGCGATCTGTCTATTTCGTTCATCCATAGTTG
CCTGACTCCCCGTCGTGTAGATAACTACGATACGGGAGGGCTTACCATCTGGCCCCAGTGCTGCAATGAT
ACCGCGAGACCCACGCTCACCGGCTCCAGATTTATCAGCAATAAACCAGCCAGCCGGAAGGGCCGAGCGC
AGAAGTGGTCCTGCAACTTTATCCGCCTCCATCCAGTCTATTAATTGTTGCCGGGAAGCTAGAGTAAGTA
GTTCGCCAGTTAATAGTTTGCGCAACGTTGTTGCCATTGCTACAGGCATCGTGGTGTCACGCTCGTCGTT
TGGTATGGCTTCATTCAGCTCCGGTTCCCAACGATCAAGGCGAGTTACATGATCCCCCATGTTGTGCAAA
AAAGCGGTTAGCTCCTTCGGTCCTCCGATCGTTGTCAGAAGTAAGTTGGCCGCAGTGTTATCACTCATGG
TTATGGCAGCACTGCATAATTCTCTTACTGTCATGCCATCCGTAAGATGCTTTTCTGTGACTGGTGAGTA
CTCAACCAAGTCATTCTGAGAATAGTGTATGCGGCGACCGAGTTGCTCTTGCCCGGCGTCAATACGGGAT
AATACCGCGCCACATAGCAGAACTTTAAAAGTGCTCATCATTGGAAAACGTTCTTCGGGGCGAAAACTCT
CAAGGATCTTACCGCTGTTGAGATCCAGTTCGATGTAACCCACTCGTGCACCCAACTGATCTTCAGCATC
TTTTACTTTCACCAGCGTTTCTGGGTGAGCAAAAACAGGAAGGCAAAATGCCGCAAAAAAGGGAATAAGG
GCGACACGGAAATGTTGAATACTCATACTCTTCCTTTTTCAATATTATTGAAGCATTTATCAGGGTTATT
GTCTCATGAGCGGATACATATTTGAATGTATTTAGAAAAATAAACAAATAGGGGTTCCGCGCACATTTCC
CCGAAAAGTGC
