>Addgene plasmid #52552 | pBT366_pattB-Hb9-GFP-pA-FRT5 | addgene partial sequence | sequence record 94415 | M13pUC-Fwd 5'-CCCAGTCACGACGTTGTAAAACG-3'
TTGGGTACCGGGCCCCCCCTCGAGGTCGACGATGTAGGTCACGGTCTCGAAGCCGCGGTGCGGGTGCCAG
GGCGTGCCCTTGGGCTCCCCGGGCGCGTACTCCACCTCACCCATCTGGTCCATCATGATGAACGGGTCGA
GGTGGCGGTAGTTGATCCCGGCGAACGCGCGGCGCACCGGGAAGCCCTCGCCCTCGAAACCGCTGGGCGC
GGTGGTCACGGTGAGCACGGGACGTGCGACGGCGTCGGCGGGTGCGGATACGCGGGGCAGCGTCAGCGGG
TTCTCGACGGTCACGGCGGGCATGTCGACGGTATCGATAAGCTTCCCTTAATTAACCGTTTTCGAGGCGG
CCGCGAGCTCAATTAACCCTCACTAAAGGGAGTCGACTCGATCCTGTCTCCCTGGCCAGGAGTCTGGGGT
CCGCAGATATATTACAACAAAATTACTAATTGGAAAATGAAATTGTCAATAAAGCACACCCCACGCGTGT
ACTATATCTTTAAATATTATGATGTCTTATTGGTCCCATTTCCTTACAATAATTTATTGCAATAAAACAG
ACACTGCAGGTCCCCTTAAATTGTCTTTTCATAATGAATAAATTTAAAC
