>Addgene plasmid #52552 | pBT366_pattB-Hb9-GFP-pA-FRT5 | addgene partial sequence | sequence record 94425 | M13pUC-Rev 5'-AGCGGATAACAATTTCACACAGG-3'
AATTAACCCTCACTAAAGGGAACAAAAGCTGGAGCTCCACCGCGGTGGCGGCCCGAAGTTCCTATACCTT
TTGAAGAATAGGAACTTCGGCGCGCCCAATTTCGAGCCCCAGCTGGTTCTTTCCGCCTCAGAAGCCATAG
AGCCCACCGCATCCCCAGCATGCCTGCTATTGTCTTCCCAATCCTCCCCCTTGCTGTCCTGCCCCACCCC
ACCCCCCAGAATAGAATGACACCTACTCAGACAATGCGATGCAATTTCCTCATTTTATTAGGAAAGGACA
GTGGGAGTGGCACCTTCCAGGGTCAAGGAAGGCACGGGGGAGGGGCAAACAACAGATGGCTGGCAACTAG
AAGGCACAGTCGAGGCTGATCAGCGAGCTCTAGGGCTAGCGGGCCCCCATGGGATCCTCAGGAGAGCACA
CACTTGCAGCTCATGCAGCCGGGGCCACTCTCATCAGGAGGGTTCAGCTTAGATCTGAGTCCGGACTTGT
ACAGCTCGTCCATGCCGAGAGTGATCCCGGCGGCGGTCACGAACTCCAGCAGGACCATGTGATCGCGCTT
C
