>Addgene plasmid #52552 | pBT366_pattB-Hb9-GFP-pA-FRT5 | addgene partial sequence | sequence record 95458 | pMT2-F 5'-TTGCCTTTCTCTCCACAGGT-3'
TCGCCACCATGGTGAGCAAGGGCGAGGAGCTGTTCACCGGGGTGGTGCCCATCCTGGTCGAGCTGGACGG
CGACGTAAACGGCCACAAGTTCAGCGTGTCCGGCGAGGGCGAGGGCGATGCCACCTACGGCAAGCTGACC
CTGAAGTTCATCTGCACCACCGGCAAGCTGCCCGTGCCCTGGCCCACCCTCGTGACCACCCTGACCTACG
GCGTGCAGTGCTTCAGCCGCTACCCCGACCACATGAAGCAGCACGACTTCTTCAAGTCCGCCATGCCCGA
AGGCTACGTCCAGGAGCGCACCATCTTCTTCAAGGACGACGGCAACTACAAGACCCGCGCCGAGGTGAAG
TTCGAGGGCGACACCCTGGTGAACCGCATCGAGCTGAAGGGCATCGACTTCAAGGAGGACGGCAACATCC
TGGGGCACAAGCTGGAGTACAACTACAACAGCCACAACGTCTATATCATGGCCGACAAGCAGAAGAACGG
CATCAAGGTGAACTTCAAGATCCGCCACAACATCGAGGACGGCAGCGTGCAGCTCGCCGACCACTACCAG
CAGAACACCCCCATCGGCGACGGCCCCGTGCTGCTGCCCGACAACCACTAC
